Addgene plasmid #143009: TFORF0093
Purpose: Lentiviral vector for overexpressing transcription factor ORFs with unique 24-bp barcodes. Barcodes facilitate identification of transcription factors in pooled screens.
Depositing lab: Feng Zhang. Depositing organization: Broad Institute. Publication: A transcription factor atlas of directed differentiation. Joung J, Ma S, Tay T, Geiger-Schuller KR, Kirchgatterer PC, Verdine VK, Guo B, Arias-Garcia MA, Allen WE, Singh A, Kuksenko O, Abudayyeh OO, Gootenberg JS, Fu Z, Macrae RK, Buenrostro JD, Regev A, Zhang F. Cell. 2023 Jan 5;186(1):209-229.e26. doi: 10.1016/j.cell.2022.11.026. PubMed 36608654.
Backbone
  Vector backbone: pLX_TRC317
  Backbone manufacturer: Broad Institute Genetic Perturbation Platform
  Backbone size w/o insert (bp): 8264
  Vector type: Mammalian Expression, Lentiviral
  Selectable markers: Puromycin
Growth in bacteria
  Bacterial resistance: Ampicillin, 100 μg/mL
  Growth temperature: 37°C
  Growth strain: NEB Stable
  Copy number: High Copy
Gene/Insert
  Gene/Insert name: ZEB1
  Species: H. sapiens (human)
  Insert size (bp): 3476
  Entrez Gene: ZEB1 (a.k.a. AREB6, BZP, DELTAEF1, FECD6, NIL2A, PPCD3, TCF8, ZFHEP, ZFHX1A)
  Promoter: EF1a
  Cloning method: Unknown
  Sequencing primers: 5′ GGGTGGAGACTGAAGTTAGGCCAG; 3′ CACATAGCGTAAAAGGAGCAACATAG
Terms and licenses: Academic/Nonprofit Terms; Industry Terms: Not Available to Industry
Depositor comments: NM_030751,ENST00000320985 . The transcription factor ORF portion of this plasmid was synthesized by Genewiz. Please test multiple small colonies in case of plasmid recombination. To make this collection available in a timely manner, a portion of this collection was not fully sequenced by Addgene. If an Addgene verified full plasmid sequence is not available, please contact us prior to placing an order to request the full sequence.
How to cite: TFORF0093 was a gift from Feng Zhang (Addgene plasmid # 143009 ; http://n2t.net/addgene:143009 ; RRID:Addgene_143009)
