[The description below was written by a language model from this plasmid's Addgene catalogue record and pLannotate feature annotations shown in this document.]
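Description:
TFORF0093 is a third-generation-style, self-inactivating lentiviral expression plasmid built on the pLX_TRC317 backbone. It carries the human transcription factor ZEB1 and belongs to a barcoded collection of transcription factor ORFs. In bacteria it is maintained through a high-copy ColE1/pUC-type origin with ampicillin selection (AmpR). An f1 origin and remnants of a lac/lacZα cloning region flanked by T7 and T3 promoters are also annotated. The depositor warns that the plasmid can recombine, as is common for LTR-containing vectors.

The viral transcript is driven by an RSV promoter fused to a truncated HIV-1 5' LTR. Downstream lie the Ψ packaging signal with a gag fragment, the RRE for Rev-dependent nuclear export, and a cPPT/CTS. The unit ends in a ΔU3 3' LTR that disables LTR promoter activity after integration, followed by an SV40 polyadenylation signal. Two cassettes sit between the LTRs. An SV40 promoter/origin region precedes a puromycin N-acetyltransferase gene for selecting transduced mammalian cells. A full EF-1α promoter drives the ZEB1 coding sequence, which the record says was synthesised and corresponds to a specific RefSeq/Ensembl isoform. A WPRE after the ORF enhances transcript expression. The short U6 promoter fragment annotated between the ORF and the WPRE is probably residual backbone sequence rather than a functional Pol III unit.

According to the record, each construct in the collection carries a unique 24-bp barcode that identifies its ORF, though the feature table does not annotate the barcode's position. The vector is intended for ZEB1 overexpression, individually or in pooled screens such as directed differentiation studies, where barcode readout shows which factor each cell received.
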