Features (pLannotate 1.2.2; 31 found; start..end, strand, type, name):
      5..231     +  promoter       RSV promoter: Rous sarcoma virus enhancer/promoter
    232..412     +  LTR            5' LTR (truncated): truncated 5' long terminal repeat (LTR) from HIV-1
    459..584     +  misc_feature   HIV-1 Ψ: packaging signal of human immunodeficiency virus type 1
    568..931     +  CDS            HIV-1 gag (fragment): gag protein from human immunodeficiency virus 1; gag
   1077..1310    +  misc_feature   RRE: The Rev response element (RRE) of HIV-1 allows for Rev-dependent mRNA export from the nucleus to the cytoplasm.
   1687..1713    +  CDS            Rev (fragment): human immunodeficiency virus 1 (HIV-1) Rev protein; rev; enhances nuclear export of unspliced and incompletely spliced viral mRNAs
   1720..1743    +  promoter       SV40 promoter (fragment): SV40 early promoter
   1744..1815    +  promoter       SV40 promoter (fragment): SV40 enhancer and early promoter
   1839..1974    +  rep_origin     SV40 ori: SV40 origin of replication
   2020..2616    +  CDS            PuroR (fragment): puromycin N-acetyltransferase; pac from Streptomyces; confers resistance to puromycin
   2665..2782    +  misc_feature   cPPT/CTS: central polypurine tract and central termination sequence of HIV-1
   2847..2913    +  CDS            small t antigen (fragment): SV40 (simian virus 40) small t antigen
   2920..4098    +  promoter       EF-1α promoter: strong constitutive promoter for human elongation factor EF-1α
   4115..7486    +  CDS            ZEB1: ZEB1_HUMAN - Also known as AREB6, TCF8. Experimental evidence at protein level: Swiss-Prot protein existence level 1. Acts as a transcriptional repressor. Inhibits interleukin-2 (IL-2) gene expression. Enhances or represses the promoter activity of the ATP1A1 gene depending on the quantity of cDNA and on the cell type. Represses E-cadherin promoter and induces an epithelial-mesenchymal transition (EMT) by recruiting SMARCA4/BRG1. Represses BCL6 transcription in the presence of the corepressor CTBP1. Positively regulates neuronal differentiation. Represses RCOR1 transcription activation during
   7502..7555    +  promoter       U6 promoter (fragment): RNA polymerase III promoter for human U6 snRNA
   7597..8185    +  misc_feature   WPRE: woodchuck hepatitis virus posttranscriptional regulatory element
   8236..8255    +  misc_feature   cPPT/CTS (fragment): central polypurine tract and central termination sequence of HIV-1
   8257..8490    +  LTR            3' LTR (ΔU3): self-inactivating 3' long terminal repeat (LTR) from HIV-1
   8568..8689    +  polyA_signal   SV40 poly(A) signal: SV40 polyadenylation signal
   8729..8864    +  rep_origin     SV40 ori: SV40 origin of replication
   8885..8903    -  promoter       T7 promoter: promoter for bacteriophage T7 RNA polymerase
   8911..9066    +  CDS            lacZα (fragment): LacZα fragment of β-galactosidase; lacZ fragment
   9071..9499    +  rep_origin     f1 ori (sequence partly withheld): f1 bacteriophage origin of replication; arrow indicates direction of (+) strand synthesis
   9552..9656    +  promoter       AmpR promoter: bla
   9657..10517   +  CDS            AmpR: β-lactamase; bla; confers resistance to ampicillin, carbenicillin, and related antibiotics
  10688..11276   +  rep_origin     ori: high-copy-number ColE1/pMB1/pBR322/pUC origin of replication
  11459..11551   +  CDS            lacI (fragment): lac repressor; lacI; The lac repressor binds to the lac operator to inhibit transcription in E. coli. This inhibition can be relieved by adding lactose or isopropyl-β-D-thiogalactopyranoside (IPTG).
  11564..11585   +  protein_bind   CAP binding site: CAP binding activates transcription in the presence of cAMP. E. coli catabolite activator protein
  11600..11630   +  promoter       lac promoter: promoter for the E. coli lac operon
  11634..11656   +  protein_bind   lac operator (fragment): The lac repressor binds to the lac operator to inhibit transcription in E. coli. This inhibition can be relieved by adding lactose or isopropyl-β-D-thiogalactopyranoside (IPTG). lac repressor encoded by lacI
  11699..11717   +  promoter       T3 promoter: promoter for bacteriophage T3 RNA polymerase
>Addgene plasmid #143009 | TFORF0093 | addgene full sequence | sequence record 398793 | Addgene NGS Result
TTAATGTAGTCTTATGCAATACTCTTGTAGTCTTGCAACATGGTAACGATGAGTTAGCAACATGCCTTAC
AAGGAGAGAAAAAGCACCGTGCATGCCGATTGGTGGAAGTAAGGTGGTACGATCGTGCCTTATTAGGAAG
GCAACAGACGGGTCTGACATGGATTGGACGAACCACTGAATTGCCGCATTGCAGAGATATTGTATTTAAG
TGCCTAGCTCGATACATAAACGGGTCTCTCTGGTTAGACCAGATCTGAGCCTGGGAGCTCTCTGGCTAAC
TAGGGAACCCACTGCTTAAGCCTCAATAAAGCTTGCCTTGAGTGCTTCAAGTAGTGTGTGCCCGTCTGTT
GTGTGACTCTGGTAACTAGAGATCCCTCAGACCCTTTTAGTCAGTGTGGAAAATCTCTAGCAGTGGCGCC
CGAACAGGGACTTGAAAGCGAAAGGGAAACCAGAGGAGCTCTCTCGACGCAGGACTCGGCTTGCTGAAGC
GCGCACGGCAAGAGGCGAGGGGCGGCGACTGGTGAGTACGCCAAAAATTTTGACTAGCGGAGGCTAGAAG
GAGAGAGATGGGTGCGAGAGCGTCAGTATTAAGCGGGGGAGAATTAGATCGCGATGGGAAAAAATTCGGT
TAAGGCCAGGGGGAAAGAAAAAATATAAATTAAAACATATAGTATGGGCAAGCAGGGAGCTAGAACGATT
CGCAGTTAATCCTGGCCTGTTAGAAACATCAGAAGGCTGTAGACAAATACTGGGACAGCTACAACCATCC
CTTCAGACAGGATCAGAAGAACTTAGATCATTATATAATACAGTAGCAACCCTCTATTGTGTGCATCAAA
GGATAGAGATAAAAGACACCAAGGAAGCTTTAGACAAGATAGAGGAAGAGCAAAACAAAAGTAAGACCAC
CGCACAGCAAGCGGCCGCTGATCTTCAGACCTGGAGGAGGAGATATGAGGGACAATTGGAGAAGTGAATT
ATATAAATATAAAGTAGTAAAAATTGAACCATTAGGAGTAGCACCCACCAAGGCAAAGAGAAGAGTGGTG
CAGAGAGAAAAAAGAGCAGTGGGAATAGGAGCTTTGTTCCTTGGGTTCTTGGGAGCAGCAGGAAGCACTA
TGGGCGCAGCGTCAATGACGCTGACGGTACAGGCCAGACAATTATTGTCTGGTATAGTGCAGCAGCAGAA
CAATTTGCTGAGGGCTATTGAGGCGCAACAGCATCTGTTGCAACTCACAGTCTGGGGCATCAAGCAGCTC
CAGGCAAGAATCCTGGCTGTGGAAAGATACCTAAAGGATCAACAGCTCCTGGGGATTTGGGGTTGCTCTG
GAAAACTCATTTGCACCACTGCTGTGCCTTGGAATGCTAGTTGGAGTAATAAATCTCTGGAACAGATTTG
GAATCACACGACCTGGATGGAGTGGGACAGAGAAATTAACAATTACACAAGCTTAATACACTCCTTAATT
GAAGAATCGCAAAACCAGCAAGAAAAGAATGAACAAGAATTATTGGAATTAGATAAATGGGCAAGTTTGT
GGAATTGGTTTAACATAACAAATTGGCTGTGGTATATAAAATTATTCATAATGATAGTAGGAGGCTTGGT
AGGTTTAAGAATAGTTTTTGCTGTACTTTCTATAGTGAATAGAGTTAGGCAGGGATATTCACCATTATCG
TTTCAGACCCACCTCCCAACCCCGAGGGGACCCATGCATTGCATCTCAATTAGTCAGCAACCAGGTGTGG
AAAGTCCCCAGGCTCCCCAGCAGGCAGAAGTATGCAAAGCATGCGTCTCAATTAGTCAGCAACCATAGTC
CCGCCCCTAACTCCGCCCATCCCGCCCCTAACTCCGCCCAGTTCCGCCCATTCTCCGCCCCATGGCTGAC
TAATTTTTTTTATTTATGCAGAGGCCGAGGCCGCCTCGGCCTCTGAGCTATTCCAGAAGTAGTGAGGAGG
CTTTTTTGGAGGCCTAGGCTTTTGCAAAAAGCTTTCTAGAGGTACCACCGGAGCTTACCATGACCGAGTA
CAAGCCCACGGTGCGCCTCGCCACCCGCGACGACGTCCCCAGGGCCGTACGCACCCTCGCCGCCGCGTTC
GCCGACTACCCCGCCACGCGCCACACCGTCGATCCGGACCGCCACATCGAGCGGGTCACCGAGCTGCAAG
AACTCTTCCTCACGCGCGTCGGGCTCGACATCGGCAAGGTGTGGGTCGCGGACGACGGCGCCGCCGTGGC
GGTCTGGACCACGCCGGAGAGCGTCGAAGCGGGGGCGGTGTTCGCCGAGATCGGCCCGCGCATGGCCGAG
TTGAGCGGTTCCCGGCTGGCCGCGCAGCAACAGATGGAAGGCCTCCTGGCGCCGCACCGGCCCAAGGAGC
CCGCGTGGTTCCTGGCCACCGTCGGCGTCTCGCCCGACCACCAGGGCAAGGGTCTGGGCAGCGCCGTCGT
GCTCCCCGGAGTGGAGGCGGCCGAGCGCGCCGGGGTGCCCGCCTTCCTGGAGACCTCCGCGCCCCGCAAC
CTCCCCTTCTACGAGCGGCTCGGCTTCACCGTCACCGCCGACGTCGAGGTGCCCGAAGGACCGCGCACCT
GGTGCATGACCCGCAAGCCCGGTGCCAGTTAACGAATTCTAGATCTTGAGACAAATGGCAGTATTCATCC
ACAATTTTAAAAGAAAAGGGGGGATTGGGGGGTACAGTGCAGGGGAAAGAATAGTAGACATAATAGCAAC
AGACATACAAACTAAAGAATTACAAAAACAAATTACAAAAATTCAAAATTTTCGGGTTTATTACAGGGAC
AGCAGAGATCCACTTTGGCGCCGGCTCGAGGCCTGCAGGTGCAAAGATGGATAAAGTTTTAAACAGAGAG
GAATCTTTGCAGCTAATGGACCTTCTAGGTCTTGAAAGGAGTGGGAATTGGCTCCGGTGCCCGTCAGTGG
GCAGAGCGCACATCGCCCACAGTCCCCGAGAAGTTGGGGGGAGGGGTCGGCAATTGAACCGGTGCCTAGA
GAAGGTGGCGCGGGGTAAACTGGGAAAGTGATGTCGTGTACTGGCTCCGCCTTTTTCCCGAGGGTGGGGG
AGAACCGTATATAAGTGCAGTAGTCGCCGTGAACGTTCTTTTTCGCAACGGGTTTGCCGCCAGAACACAG
GTAAGTGCCGTGTGTGGTTCCCGCGGGCCTGGCCTCTTTACGGGTTATGGCCCTTGCGTGCCTTGAATTA
CTTCCACCTGGCTGCAGTACGTGATTCTTGATCCCGAGCTTCGGGTTGGAAGTGGGTGGGAGAGTTCGAG
GCCTTGCGCTTAAGGAGCCCCTTCGCCTCGTGCTTGAGTTGAGGCCTGGCCTGGGCGCTGGGGCCGCCGC
GTGCGAATCTGGTGGCACCTTCGCGCCTGTCTCGCTGCTTTCGATAAGTCTCTAGCCATTTAAAATTTTT
GATGACCTGCTGCGACGCTTTTTTTCTGGCAAGATAGTCTTGTAAATGCGGGCCAAGATCTGCACACTGG
TATTTCGGTTTTTGGGGCCGCGGGCGGCGACGGGGCCCGTGCGTCCCAGCGCACATGTTCGGCGAGGCGG
GGCCTGCGAGCGCGGCCACCGAGAATCGGACGGGGGTAGTCTCAAGCTGGCCGGCCTGCTCTGGTGCCTG
GCCTCGCGCCGCCGTGTATCGCCCCGCCCTGGGCGGCAAGGCTGGCCCGGTCGGCACCAGTTGCGTGAGC
GGAAAGATGGCCGCTTCCCGGCCCTGCTGCAGGGAGCTCAAAATGGAGGACGCGGCGCTCGGGAGAGCGG
GCGGGTGAGTCACCCACACAAAGGAAAAGGGCCTTTCCGTCCTCAGCCGTCGCTTCATGTGACTCCACGG
AGTACCGGGCGCCGTCCAGGCACCTCGATTAGTTCTCGAGCTTTTGGAGTACGTCGTCTTTAGGTTGGGG
GGAGGGGTTTTATGCGATGGAGTTTCCCCACACTGAGTGGGTGGAGACTGAAGTTAGGCCAGCTTGGCAC
TTGATGTAATTCTCCTTGGAATTTGCCCTTTTTGAGTTTGGATCTTGGTTCATTCTCAAGCCTCAGACAG
TGGTTCAAAGTTTTTTTCTTCCATTTCAGGTGTCGTGAGGCTAGCACCGCCACCATGGCGGATGGCCCCA
GGTGTAAGCGCAGAAAGCAGGCGAACCCGCGGCGCAATAACGTTACAAATTATAATACTGTGGTAGAAAC
AAATTCAGATTCAGATGATGAAGACAAACTGCATATTGTGGAAGAAGAAAGTGTTACAGATGCAGCTGAC
TGTGAAGGTGTACCAGAGGATGACCTGCCAACAGACCAGACAGTGTTACCAGGGAGGAGCAGTGAAAGAG
AAGGGAATGCTAAGAACTGCTGGGAGGATGACAGAAAGGAAGGGCAAGAAATCCTGGGGCCTGAAGCTCA
GGCAGATGAAGCAGGATGTACAGTAAAAGATGATGAATGCGAGTCAGATGCAGAAAATGAGCAAAACCAT
GATCCTAATGTTGAAGAGTTTCTACAACAACAAGACACTGCTGTCATTTTTCCTGAGGCACCTGAAGAGG
ACCAGAGGCAGGGCACACCAGAAGCCAGTGGTCATGATGAAAATGGAACACCAGATGCATTTTCACAATT
ACTCACCTGTCCATATTGTGATAGAGGCTATAAACGCTTTACCTCTCTGAAAGAACACATTAAATATCGT
CATGAAAAGAATGAAGATAACTTTAGTTGCTCCCTGTGCAGTTACACCTTTGCATACAGAACCCAACTTG
AACGTCACATGACATCACATAAATCAGGAAGAGATCAAAGACATGTGACGCAGTCTGGGTGTAATCGTAA
ATTCAAATGCACTGAGTGTGGAAAAGCTTTCAAATACAAACATCACCTAAAAGAGCACTTAAGAATTCAC
AGTGGAGAGAAGCCATATGAATGCCCAAACTGCAAGAAACGCTTTTCCCATTCTGGCTCCTATAGCTCAC
ACATAAGCAGTAAGAAATGTATCAGCTTGATACCTGTGAATGGGCGACCAAGAACAGGACTCAAGACATC
TCAGTGTTCTTCACCGTCTCTTTCAGCATCACCAGGCAGTCCCACACGACCACAGATACGGCAAAAGATA
GAGAATAAACCCCTTCAAGAACAACTTTCTGTTAACCAAATTAAAACTGAACCTGTGGATTATGAATTCA
AACCCATAGTGGTTGCTTCAGGAATCAACTGTTCAACCCCTTTACAAAATGGGGTTTTCACTGGTGGTGG
CCCATTACAGGCAACCAGTTCTCCTCAGGGCATGGTGCAAGCTGTTGTTCTGCCAACAGTTGGTTTGGTG
TCTCCCATAAGTATCAATTTAAGTGATATTCAGAATGTACTTAAAGTGGCGGTAGATGGTAATGTAATAA
GGCAAGTGTTGGAGAATAATCAAGCCAATCTTGCATCCAAAGAACAAGAAACAATCAATGCTTCACCCAT
ACAACAAGGTGGCCATTCTGTTATTTCAGCCATCAGTCTTCCTTTGGTTGATCAAGATGGAACAACCAAA
ATTATCATCAACTACAGTCTTGAGCAGCCTAGCCAACTTCAAGTTGTTCCTCAAAATTTAAAAAAAGAAA
ATCCAGTCGCTACAAACAGTTGTAAAAGTGAAAAGTTACCAGAAGATCTTACTGTTAAGTCTGAGAAGGA
CAAAAGCTTTGAAGGGGGGGTGAATGATAGCACTTGTCTTCTGTGTGATGATTGTCCAGGAGATATTAAT
GCACTTCCAGAATTAAAGCACTATGACCTAAAGCAGCCTACTCAGCCTCCTCCACTCCCTGCAGCAGAAG
CTGAGAAGCCTGAGTCCTCTGTTTCATCAGCTACTGGAGATGGCAATTTGTCTCCTAGTCAGCCACCTTT
AAAGAACCTCTTGTCTCTCCTAAAAGCATATTATGCTTTGAATGCACAACCAAGTGCAGAAGAGCTCTCA
AAAATTGCTGATTCAGTAAACCTACCACTGGATGTAGTAAAAAAGTGGTTTGAAAAGATGCAAGCTGGAC
AGATTTCAGTGCAGTCTTCTGAACCATCTTCTCCTGAACCAGGCAAAGTAAATATCCCTGCCAAGAACAA
TGATCAGCCTCAATCTGCAAATGCAAATGAACCCCAGGACAGCACAGTAAATCTACAAAGTCCTTTGAAG
ATGACTAACTCCCCAGTTTTACCAGTGGGATCAACCACCAATGGTTCCAGAAGTAGTACACCATCCCCAT
CACCTCTAAACCTTTCCTCATCCAGAAATACACAGGGTTACTTGTACACAGCTGAGGGTGCACAAGAAGA
GCCACAAGTAGAACCTCTTGATCTTTCACTACCAAAGCAACAGGGAGAATTATTAGAAAGGTCAACTATC
ACTAGTGTTTACCAGAACAGTGTTTATTCTGTCCAGGAAGAACCCTTGAACTTGTCTTGCGCAAAAAAGG
AGCCACAAAAGGACAGTTGTGTTACAGACTCAGAACCAGTTGTAAATGTAATCCCACCAAGTGCCAACCC
CATAAATATCGCTATACCTACAGTCACTGCCCAGTTACCCACAATCGTGGCCATTGCTGACCAGAACAGT
GTTCCATGCTTAAGAGCGCTAGCTGCCAATAAGCAAACGATTCTGATTCCCCAGGTGGCATACACCTACT
CAACTACGGTCAGCCCTGCAGTCCAAGAACCACCCTTGAAAGTGATCCAGCCAAATGGAAATCAGGATGA
AAGACAAGATACTAGCTCAGAAGGAGTATCAAATGTAGAGGATCAGAATGACTCTGATTCTACACCGCCC
AAAAAGAAAATGCGGAAGACAGAAAATGGAATGTATGCTTGTGATTTGTGTGACAAGATATTCCAAAAGA
GTAGTTCATTATTGAGACATAAATATGAACACACAGGTAAAAGACCTCATGAGTGTGGAATCTGTAAAAA
GGCATTTAAACACAAACATCATTTGATTGAACACATGCGATTACATTCTGGAGAAAAGCCCTATCAATGT
GACAAATGTGGAAAGCGCTTCTCACACTCTGGGTCTTATTCTCAACACATGAATCATCGCTACTCCTACT
GTAAGAGAGAAGCGGAAGAACGTGACAGCACAGAGCAGGAAGAGGCAGGGCCTGAAATCCTCTCGAATGA
GCACGTGGGTGCCAGGGCGTCTCCCTCACAGGGCGACTCGGACGAGAGAGAGAGTTTGACAAGGGAAGAG
GATGAAGACAGTGAAAAAGAGGAAGAGGAGGAGGATAAAGAGATGGAAGAATTGCAGGAAGAAAAAGAAT
GTGAAAAACCACAAGGGGATGAGGAAGAGGAGGAGGAGGAGGAAGAAGTGGAAGAAGAAGAGGTAGAAGA
GGCAGAGAATGAGGGAGAAGAAGCAAAAACTGAAGGTCTGATGAAGGATGACAGGGCTGAAAGTCAAGCA
AGCAGCTTAGGACAAAAAGTAGGCGAGAGTAGTGAGCAAGTGTCTGAAGAAAAGACAAATGAAGCCTAGT
AATGAACTAGTCCGTAACTTGAAAGTATTTCGATTTCTTGGCTTTATATATCTTGTGGAAAGGACGACGG
CGATCGAAGTGAGGGCTGCTAACGCGTTAAGTCGACAATCAACCTCTGGATTACAAAATTTGTGAAAGAT
TGACTGGTATTCTTAACTATGTTGCTCCTTTTACGCTATGTGGATACGCTGCTTTAATGCCTTTGTATCA
TGCTATTGCTTCCCGTATGGCTTTCATTTTCTCCTCCTTGTATAAATCCTGGTTGCTGTCTCTTTATGAG
GAGTTGTGGCCCGTTGTCAGGCAACGTGGCGTGGTGTGCACTGTGTTTGCTGACGCAACCCCCACTGGTT
GGGGCATTGCCACCACCTGTCAGCTCCTTTCCGGGACTTTCGCTTTCCCCCTCCCTATTGCCACGGCGGA
ACTCATCGCCGCCTGCCTTGCCCGCTGCTGGACAGGGGCTCGGCTGTTGGGCACTGACAATTCCGTGGTG
TTGTCGGGGAAATCATCGTCCTTTCCTTGGCTGCTCGCCTGTGTTGCCACCTGGATTCTGCGCGGGACGT
CCTTCTGCTACGTCCCTTCGGCCCTCAATCCAGCGGACCTTCCTTCCCGCGGCCTGCTGCCGGCTCTGCG
GCCTCTTCCGCGTCTTCGCCTTCGCCCTCAGACGAGTCGGATCTCCCTTTGGGCCGCCTCCCCGCGTCGA
CTTTAAGACCAATGACTTACAAGGCAGCTGTAGATCTTAGCCACTTTTTAAAAGAAAAGGGGGGACTGGA
AGGGCTAATTCACTCCCAACGAAGACAAGATCTGCTTTTTGCTTGTACTGGGTCTCTCTGGTTAGACCAG
ATCTGAGCCTGGGAGCTCTCTGGCTAACTAGGGAACCCACTGCTTAAGCCTCAATAAAGCTTGCCTTGAG
TGCTTCAAGTAGTGTGTGCCCGTCTGTTGTGTGACTCTGGTAACTAGAGATCCCTCAGACCCTTTTAGTC
AGTGTGGAAAATCTCTAGCAGTACGTATAGTAGTTCATGTCATCTTATTATTCAGTATTTATAACTTGCA
AAGAAATGAATATCAGAGAGTGAGAGGAACTTGTTTATTGCAGCTTATAATGGTTACAAATAAAGCAATA
GCATCACAAATTTCACAAATAAAGCATTTTTTTCACTGCATTCTAGTTGTGGTTTGTCCAAACTCATCAA
TGTATCTTATCATGTCTGGCTCTAGCTATCCCGCCCCTAACTCCGCCCATCCCGCCCCTAACTCCGCCCA
GTTCCGCCCATTCTCCGCCCCATGGCTGACTAATTTTTTTTATTTATGCAGAGGCCGAGGCCGCCTCGGC
CTCTGAGCTATTCCAGAAGTAGTGAGGAGGCTTTTTTGGAGGCCTAGGGACGTACCCAATTCGCCCTATA
GTGAGTCGTATTACGCGCGCTCACTGGCCGTCGTTTTACAACGTCGTGACTGGGAAAACCCTGGCGTTAC
CCAACTTAATCGCCTTGCAGCACATCCCCCTTTCGCCAGCTGGCGTAATAGCGAAGAGGCCCGCACCGAT
CGCCCTTCCCAACAGTTGCGCAGCCTGAATGGCGAATGGG
[124 nt withheld, positions 9071-9194]
C
[91 nt withheld, positions 9196-9286]
A
[49 nt withheld, positions 9288-9336]
CCTTTGACGTTGGAGTCCACGTTCTTT
[37 nt withheld, positions 9364-9400]
ACCCTATCTCGGTCTATTCTTTTGATTTATAAGGGATTTTGCCGATTTCGGCCTATTGGTTAAAAAATGA
GCTGATTTAACAAAAATTTAACGCGAATTTTAACAAAATATTAACGCTTACAATTTAGGTGGCACTTTTC
GGGGAAATGTGCGCGGAACCCCTATTTGTTTATTTTTCTAAATACATTCAAATATGTATCCGCTCATGAG
ACAATAACCCTGATAAATGCTTCAATAATATTGAAAAAGGAAGAGTATGAGTATTCAACATTTCCGTGTC
GCCCTTATTCCCTTTTTTGCGGCATTTTGCCTTCCTGTTTTTGCTCACCCAGAAACGCTGGTGAAAGTAA
AAGATGCTGAAGATCAGTTGGGTGCACGAGTGGGTTACATCGAACTGGATCTCAACAGCGGTAAGATCCT
TGAGAGTTTTCGCCCCGAAGAACGTTTTCCAATGATGAGCACTTTTAAAGTTCTGCTATGTGGCGCGGTA
TTATCCCGTATTGACGCCGGGCAAGAGCAACTCGGTCGCCGCATACACTATTCTCAGAATGACTTGGTTG
AGTACTCACCAGTCACAGAAAAGCATCTTACGGATGGCATGACAGTAAGAGAATTATGCAGTGCTGCCAT
AACCATGAGTGATAACACTGCGGCCAACTTACTTCTGACAACGATCGGAGGACCGAAGGAGCTAACCGCT
TTTTTGCACAACATGGGGGATCATGTAACTCGCCTTGATCGTTGGGAACCGGAGCTGAATGAAGCCATAC
CAAACGACGAGCGTGACACCACGATGCCTGTAGCAATGGCAACAACGTTGCGCAAACTATTAACTGGCGA
ACTACTTACTCTAGCTTCCCGGCAACAATTAATAGACTGGATGGAGGCGGATAAAGTTGCAGGACCACTT
CTGCGCTCGGCCCTTCCGGCTGGCTGGTTTATTGCTGATAAATCTGGAGCCGGTGAGCGTGGGTCTCGCG
GTATCATTGCAGCACTGGGGCCAGATGGTAAGCCCTCCCGTATCGTAGTTATCTACACGACGGGGAGTCA
GGCAACTATGGATGAACGAAATAGACAGATCGCTGAGATAGGTGCCTCACTGATTAAGCATTGGTAACTG
TCAGACCAAGTTTACTCATATATACTTTAGATTGATTTAAAACTTCATTTTTAATTTAAAAGGATCTAGG
TGAAGATCCTTTTTGATAATCTCATGACCAAAATCCCTTAACGTGAGTTTTCGTTCCACTGAGCGTCAGA
CCCCGTAGAAAAGATCAAAGGATCTTCTTGAGATCCTTTTTTTCTGCGCGTAATCTGCTGCTTGCAAACA
AAAAAACCACCGCTACCAGCGGTGGTTTGTTTGCCGGATCAAGAGCTACCAACTCTTTTTCCGAAGGTAA
CTGGCTTCAGCAGAGCGCAGATACCAAATACTGTTCTTCTAGTGTAGCCGTAGTTAGGCCACCACTTCAA
GAACTCTGTAGCACCGCCTACATACCTCGCTCTGCTAATCCTGTTACCAGTGGCTGCTGCCAGTGGCGAT
AAGTCGTGTCTTACCGGGTTGGACTCAAGACGATAGTTACCGGATAAGGCGCAGCGGTCGGGCTGAACGG
GGGGTTCGTGCACACAGCCCAGCTTGGAGCGAACGACCTACACCGAACTGAGATACCTACAGCGTGAGCT
ATGAGAAAGCGCCACGCTTCCCGAAGGGAGAAAGGCGGACAGGTATCCGGTAAGCGGCAGGGTCGGAACA
GGAGAGCGCACGAGGGAGCTTCCAGGGGGAAACGCCTGGTATCTTTATAGTCCTGTCGGGTTTCGCCACC
TCTGACTTGAGCGTCGATTTTTGTGATGCTCGTCAGGGGGGCGGAGCCTATGGAAAAACGCCAGCAACGC
GGCCTTTTTACGGTTCCTGGCCTTTTGCTGGCCTTTTGCTCACATGTTCTTTCCTGCGTTATCCCCTGAT
TCTGTGGATAACCGTATTACCGCCTTTGAGTGAGCTGATACCGCTCGCCGCAGCCGAACGACCGAGCGCA
GCGAGTCAGTGAGCGAGGAAGCGGAAGAGCGCCCAATACGCAAACCGCCTCTCCCCGCGCGTTGGCCGAT
TCATTAATGCAGCTGGCACGACAGGTTTCCCGACTGGAAAGCGGGCAGTGAGCGCAACGCAATTAATGTG
AGTTAGCTCACTCATTAGGCACCCCAGGCTTTACACTTTATGCTTCCGGCTCGTATGTTGTGTGGAATTG
TGAGCGGATAACAATTTCACACAGGAAACAGCTATGACCATGATTACGCCAAGCGCGCAATTAACCCTCA
CTAAAGGGAACAAAAGCTGGAGCTGCAAGC
