>Addgene plasmid #143009 | TFORF0093 | depositor partial sequence | sequence record 281165 | Insert
ACCGCCACCATGGCGGATGGCCCCAGGTGTAAGCGCAGAAAGCAGGCGAACCCGCGGCGCAATAACGTTA
CAAATTATAATACTGTGGTAGAAACAAATTCAGATTCAGATGATGAAGACAAACTGCATATTGTGGAAGA
AGAAAGTGTTACAGATGCAGCTGACTGTGAAGGTGTACCAGAGGATGACCTGCCAACAGACCAGACAGTG
TTACCAGGGAGGAGCAGTGAAAGAGAAGGGAATGCTAAGAACTGCTGGGAGGATGACAGAAAGGAAGGGC
AAGAAATCCTGGGGCCTGAAGCTCAGGCAGATGAAGCAGGATGTACAGTAAAAGATGATGAATGCGAGTC
AGATGCAGAAAATGAGCAAAACCATGATCCTAATGTTGAAGAGTTTCTACAACAACAAGACACTGCTGTC
ATTTTTCCTGAGGCACCTGAAGAGGACCAGAGGCAGGGCACACCAGAAGCCAGTGGTCATGATGAAAATG
GAACACCAGATGCATTTTCACAATTACTCACCTGTCCATATTGTGATAGAGGCTATAAACGCTTTACCTC
TCTGAAAGAACACATTAAATATCGTCATGAAAAGAATGAAGATAACTTTAGTTGCTCCCTGTGCAGTTAC
ACCTTTGCATACAGAACCCAACTTGAACGTCACATGACATCACATAAATCAGGAAGAGATCAAAGACATG
TGACGCAGTCTGGGTGTAATCGTAAATTCAAATGCACTGAGTGTGGAAAAGCTTTCAAATACAAACATCA
CCTAAAAGAGCACTTAAGAATTCACAGTGGAGAGAAGCCATATGAATGCCCAAACTGCAAGAAACGCTTT
TCCCATTCTGGCTCCTATAGCTCACACATAAGCAGTAAGAAATGTATCAGCTTGATACCTGTGAATGGGC
GACCAAGAACAGGACTCAAGACATCTCAGTGTTCTTCACCGTCTCTTTCAGCATCACCAGGCAGTCCCAC
ACGACCACAGATACGGCAAAAGATAGAGAATAAACCCCTTCAAGAACAACTTTCTGTTAACCAAATTAAA
ACTGAACCTGTGGATTATGAATTCAAACCCATAGTGGTTGCTTCAGGAATCAACTGTTCAACCCCTTTAC
AAAATGGGGTTTTCACTGGTGGTGGCCCATTACAGGCAACCAGTTCTCCTCAGGGCATGGTGCAAGCTGT
TGTTCTGCCAACAGTTGGTTTGGTGTCTCCCATAAGTATCAATTTAAGTGATATTCAGAATGTACTTAAA
GTGGCGGTAGATGGTAATGTAATAAGGCAAGTGTTGGAGAATAATCAAGCCAATCTTGCATCCAAAGAAC
AAGAAACAATCAATGCTTCACCCATACAACAAGGTGGCCATTCTGTTATTTCAGCCATCAGTCTTCCTTT
GGTTGATCAAGATGGAACAACCAAAATTATCATCAACTACAGTCTTGAGCAGCCTAGCCAACTTCAAGTT
GTTCCTCAAAATTTAAAAAAAGAAAATCCAGTCGCTACAAACAGTTGTAAAAGTGAAAAGTTACCAGAAG
ATCTTACTGTTAAGTCTGAGAAGGACAAAAGCTTTGAAGGGGGGGTGAATGATAGCACTTGTCTTCTGTG
TGATGATTGTCCAGGAGATATTAATGCACTTCCAGAATTAAAGCACTATGACCTAAAGCAGCCTACTCAG
CCTCCTCCACTCCCTGCAGCAGAAGCTGAGAAGCCTGAGTCCTCTGTTTCATCAGCTACTGGAGATGGCA
ATTTGTCTCCTAGTCAGCCACCTTTAAAGAACCTCTTGTCTCTCCTAAAAGCATATTATGCTTTGAATGC
ACAACCAAGTGCAGAAGAGCTCTCAAAAATTGCTGATTCAGTAAACCTACCACTGGATGTAGTAAAAAAG
TGGTTTGAAAAGATGCAAGCTGGACAGATTTCAGTGCAGTCTTCTGAACCATCTTCTCCTGAACCAGGCA
AAGTAAATATCCCTGCCAAGAACAATGATCAGCCTCAATCTGCAAATGCAAATGAACCCCAGGACAGCAC
AGTAAATCTACAAAGTCCTTTGAAGATGACTAACTCCCCAGTTTTACCAGTGGGATCAACCACCAATGGT
TCCAGAAGTAGTACACCATCCCCATCACCTCTAAACCTTTCCTCATCCAGAAATACACAGGGTTACTTGT
ACACAGCTGAGGGTGCACAAGAAGAGCCACAAGTAGAACCTCTTGATCTTTCACTACCAAAGCAACAGGG
AGAATTATTAGAAAGGTCAACTATCACTAGTGTTTACCAGAACAGTGTTTATTCTGTCCAGGAAGAACCC
TTGAACTTGTCTTGCGCAAAAAAGGAGCCACAAAAGGACAGTTGTGTTACAGACTCAGAACCAGTTGTAA
ATGTAATCCCACCAAGTGCCAACCCCATAAATATCGCTATACCTACAGTCACTGCCCAGTTACCCACAAT
CGTGGCCATTGCTGACCAGAACAGTGTTCCATGCTTAAGAGCGCTAGCTGCCAATAAGCAAACGATTCTG
ATTCCCCAGGTGGCATACACCTACTCAACTACGGTCAGCCCTGCAGTCCAAGAACCACCCTTGAAAGTGA
TCCAGCCAAATGGAAATCAGGATGAAAGACAAGATACTAGCTCAGAAGGAGTATCAAATGTAGAGGATCA
GAATGACTCTGATTCTACACCGCCCAAAAAGAAAATGCGGAAGACAGAAAATGGAATGTATGCTTGTGAT
TTGTGTGACAAGATATTCCAAAAGAGTAGTTCATTATTGAGACATAAATATGAACACACAGGTAAAAGAC
CTCATGAGTGTGGAATCTGTAAAAAGGCATTTAAACACAAACATCATTTGATTGAACACATGCGATTACA
TTCTGGAGAAAAGCCCTATCAATGTGACAAATGTGGAAAGCGCTTCTCACACTCTGGGTCTTATTCTCAA
CACATGAATCATCGCTACTCCTACTGTAAGAGAGAAGCGGAAGAACGTGACAGCACAGAGCAGGAAGAGG
CAGGGCCTGAAATCCTCTCGAATGAGCACGTGGGTGCCAGGGCGTCTCCCTCACAGGGCGACTCGGACGA
GAGAGAGAGTTTGACAAGGGAAGAGGATGAAGACAGTGAAAAAGAGGAAGAGGAGGAGGATAAAGAGATG
GAAGAATTGCAGGAAGAAAAAGAATGTGAAAAACCACAAGGGGATGAGGAAGAGGAGGAGGAGGAGGAAG
AAGTGGAAGAAGAAGAGGTAGAAGAGGCAGAGAATGAGGGAGAAGAAGCAAAAACTGAAGGTCTGATGAA
GGATGACAGGGCTGAAAGTCAAGCAAGCAGCTTAGGACAAAAAGTAGGCGAGAGTAGTGAGCAAGTGTCT
GAAGAAAAGACAAATGAAGCCTAGTAATGAACTAGTCCGTAACTTGAAAGTATTTCGATTTCTTGGCTTT
ATATATCTTGTGGAAAGGACGACGGCGATCGAAGTGAGGGCTGCTA
