>Addgene plasmid #143009 | TFORF0093 | depositor partial sequence | sequence record 281166 | Barcode
CGGCGATCGAAGTGAGGGCTGCTA
